Addgene plasmid #28181: SF-1 (antisense)
Depositing lab: Bernard Schimmer. Depositing organization: University of Toronto. Publication: A polymorphic form of steroidogenic factor-1 is associated with adrenocorticotropin resistance in y1 mouse adrenocortical tumor cell mutants. Frigeri C, Tsao J, Cordova M, Schimmer BP. Endocrinology. 2002 Oct . 143(10):4031-7. 10.1210/en.2002-220349 PubMed 12239114.
Backbone
  Vector backbone: pcDNA3.1(+)
  Backbone manufacturer: Invitrogen
  Backbone size w/o insert (bp): 5400
  Vector type: Mammalian Expression
Growth in bacteria
  Bacterial resistance: Ampicillin, 100 μg/mL
  Growth temperature: 37°C
  Growth strain: DH5alpha
  Copy number: High Copy
Gene/Insert
  Gene/Insert name: SF-1 (alt name: Nr5a1)
  Species: M. musculus (mouse)
  Insert size (bp): 1601
  Mutation: Reverse Orientation
  Entrez Gene: Nr5a1 (a.k.a. Ad4BP, ELP, ELP-3, Ftz-F1, Ftzf1, SF-1, SF1, STF-1)
  Cloning method: Restriction Enzyme; 5′ cloning site EcoRI (not destroyed); 3′ cloning site EcoRI (not destroyed)
  Sequencing primers: 5′ T7; 3′ BGH-Rev
Terms and licenses: Academic/Nonprofit Terms; Industry Terms: Not Available to Industry
Depositor comments: This plasmid contains 1601 bp of SF-1 derived cDNA and an additional 10 bp from the AT cloning vector pCR2.1.
How to cite: SF-1 (antisense) was a gift from Bernard Schimmer (Addgene plasmid # 28181 ; http://n2t.net/addgene:28181 ; RRID:Addgene_28181)
