[The description below was written by a language model from this plasmid's Addgene catalogue record.]
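Description:
SF-1 (antisense) is a mammalian expression plasmid built on the commercial pcDNA3.1(+) backbone (about 5.4 kb without insert). It is maintained in E. coli as a high-copy plasmid under ampicillin selection. The insert is a 1601 bp cDNA fragment of mouse steroidogenic factor-1 (SF-1, gene symbol Nr5a1), an orphan nuclear receptor. The fragment was placed into the polylinker as an EcoRI fragment, with both EcoRI sites preserved. According to the depositor, the insert also carries about 10 bp from the TA cloning vector pCR2.1, through which the cDNA was evidently passed before subcloning.

The defining feature is the orientation of the insert. Cloning into a single EcoRI site allows the fragment to go in either way, and this isolate carries the cDNA in reverse relative to the vector's expression cassette. Transcription from the backbone's mammalian promoter (the CMV immediate-early promoter in standard pcDNA3.1(+), though no feature table is provided here to confirm it) should therefore produce an RNA complementary to SF-1 mRNA rather than a translatable SF-1 message. The listed sequencing primers, T7 upstream and BGH-reverse downstream, match the usual arrangement of that backbone, in which a T7 promoter precedes the polylinker and a bovine growth hormone polyadenylation signal follows it. The record does not list a mammalian selection marker.

The record does not state a specific purpose. An antisense construct of this kind is typically used either to reduce endogenous SF-1 expression or as a non-coding control alongside a sense-orientation SF-1 plasmid. The associated work concerns a polymorphic form of SF-1 linked to adrenocorticotropin resistance in mutant Y1 mouse adrenocortical tumor cells.
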