>Addgene plasmid #28181 | SF-1 (antisense) | addgene partial sequence | sequence record 34536 | 28181 with BGH-rev
CTCGAGCGGCCGCCACTGNTGCTGGATATCTGCAGAATTCTCCTTCCGTTTCAGCGGACGCCGCGGGCAT
GGACTATTCGTACGACGAGGACCTGGACGAGCTGTGTCCAGTGTGTGGTGACAAGGTGTCGGGCTACCAC
TACGGGCTGCTCACGTGCGAGAGCTGCAAGGGCTTCTTCAAGCGCACAGTCCAGAACAACAAGCATTACA
CGTGCACCGAGAGTCAGAGCTGCAAAATCGACAAGACGCAGCGTAAGCGCTGTCCCTTCTGCCGCTTCCA
GAAGTGCCTGACGGTGGGCATGCGCCTGGAAGCTGTGCGTGCTGATCGAATGCGGGGTGGCCGGAACAAG
TTTGGGCCCATGTACAAGAGAGACCGGGCCTTGAAGCAGCAGAAGAAAGCACAGATTCGGGCCAATGGCT
TCAAGCTGGAGACCGGACCACCGATGGGGGTGCCCCCGCCACCCCCTCCCCCACCGGACTACATGTTACC
CCCTAGCCTGCACGCACCGGAGCCCAAGGCCCTGGTCTCTGGCCCACCCAGTGGGCCGCTGGGTGACTTT
GGAGCCCCATCTCTACCCATGGCTGTGCCTGGTCCCCACGGACCTCTGGCTGGCTACCTCTATCCTGCCT
TCTCTAACCGCACCATCAAGTCTGAGTATCCAGAGCCCTATGCCAGCCCCCCACAACAGCCAGGGCCACC
CTACAGCTATCCAGAGCCCTTCTCAGGAGGGCCCAATGTACCAGAGCTCATATTGCAGCTGCTGCAACTA
GAGCCAGAGGAGGACCAGGTGCGCGCTCGCATCGTGGGCTGTCTGCAGG
